>Addgene plasmid #19149 | mADAM8 deltaMP in pQCXIP cFLAG | addgene partial sequence | sequence record 24970 | LNCX 5'-AGCTCGTTTAGTGAACCGTCAGATC-3'
GGNACATCAGCTGNTTTTGACCTCCATAGAAGACACCGGGACCGATCCAGCCTCCGCGGCCGGGAACGGT
GCATTGGAACGGACCTGCAGGAATTGATCCGCATCACAAGTTTGTACAAAAAAGCAGGCTCCGAATTCGC
CCTTATGCTTGGCCTCTGGCTGCTCAGCGTCTTATGGACACCAGTAGCCCCTGGACCTCCTTTGCCCCAT
GTGAAACAGTATGAAGTGGTTTGGCCTCGGCGCCTAGCTGCATCCCGCTCCCGCAGAGCCCTGCCCTCCC
ACTGGGGCCAGTACCCAGAGAGTCTGAGCTATGCTCTTGGGACCAGCGGGCACGTTTTCACCCTGCACCT
TCGAAAGAACAGGGACCTGCTGGGCTCAAGCTACACAGAGACCTACTCAGCTGCCAATGGCTCTGAGGTG
ACAGAGCAACTGCAGGAGCAGGACCATTGCCTCTACCAAGGCCATGTGGAAGGGTACGAGGGCTCAGCTG
CCAGTATTAGCACCTGTGCTGGCCTCAGGGGCTTTTTCCGAGTTGGGTCCACTGTCCACTTGATTGAGCC
TCTGGATGCTGATGAAGAGGGGCAACATGCGATGTATCAGGCAAAGCATCTGCAACAGAAGGCTGGGACC
TGTGGGGTCAAAGATACCAACCTGAATGACCTAGGGCCTCGGGCATTAGAAAAGCGGGTNCCNCCCACGN
AATTGGTTNATACCCAGANAACCCGCTATGTGTAGTGTATGTGGTTGCAGACAGCCAGAGTCNAAATTTG
GGACANAAGGCGTGCGCACGATGCTGAAGTGTAACACACCGGTCTGGTGNCTGTNNTGAAACTGTTNGGA
CANGA
