[The description below was written by a language model from this plasmid's Addgene catalogue record.]
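Description:
mADAM8 deltaMP in pQCXIP cFLAG is a retroviral mammalian expression plasmid built on the commercial pQCXIP backbone (about 7.2 kb without insert). It is propagated in E. coli under ampicillin selection and is recorded as low copy, while transduced or transfected mammalian cells are selected with puromycin. No feature table accompanies the record, so the promoter and other regulatory elements are not explicitly listed. As generally described, pQCXIP is a self-inactivating, bicistronic retroviral vector in which an internal CMV promoter drives the gene of interest, followed by an IRES and the puromycin resistance gene. This arrangement produces both from a single transcript, so drug resistance is linked to insert expression. As a retroviral transfer vector, it is introduced into packaging cells to make particles that stably integrate the cassette into target cells.

The insert is mouse Adam8 (also known as CD156 or MS2), roughly 2.1 kb, which encodes a member of the ADAM family of membrane-anchored disintegrin metalloproteinases. It carries a deletion of residues 228-397, and the "deltaMP" in the name indicates that this removes the metalloproteinase domain, presumably yielding a catalytically inactive protein that retains the other regions. A FLAG epitope is fused to the C terminus for detection or immunoprecipitation. The fragment was cloned by restriction enzymes, with the 5′ BamHI site destroyed and the 3′ EGoRI site retained.

The associated publication concerns shedding of the low-affinity IgE receptor CD23 by ADAM metalloproteinases. The construct therefore probably served as a protease-deficient comparison or control for wild-type ADAM8 in stable expression studies, although the record does not state its purpose.

Correction: the retained 3′ cloning site is EcoRI.
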