Addgene plasmid #19149: mADAM8 deltaMP in pQCXIP cFLAG
Depositing lab: Zena Werb. Depositing organization: University of California, San Francisco (UCSF). Publication: The low affinity IgE receptor (CD23) is cleaved by the metalloproteinase ADAM10. Lemieux GA, Blumenkron F, Yeung N, Zhou P, Williams J, Grammer AC, Petrovich R, Lipsky PE, Moss ML, Werb Z. J Biol Chem. 2007 May 18. 282(20):14836-44. 10.1074/jbc.M608414200 PubMed 17389606.
Backbone
  Vector backbone: pQCXIP
  Backbone manufacturer: Clontech
  Backbone size w/o insert (bp): 7200
  Vector type: Mammalian Expression, Retroviral
  Selectable markers: Puromycin
Growth in bacteria
  Bacterial resistance: Ampicillin, 100 μg/mL
  Growth temperature: 37°C
  Growth strain: DH5alpha
  Copy number: Low Copy
Gene/Insert
  Gene/Insert name: ADAM8
  Species: M. musculus (mouse)
  Insert size (bp): 2100
  Mutation: delta 228-397
  Entrez Gene: Adam8 (a.k.a. ADAM 8, CD156, CD156a, E430039A18Rik, MS2)
  Tag / fusion protein: FLAG (C terminal on insert)
  Cloning method: Restriction Enzyme; 5′ cloning site BamHI (destroyed during cloning); 3′ cloning site EcoRI (not destroyed)
  Sequencing primers: 5′ n/a; 3′ n/a
Terms and licenses: Academic/Nonprofit Terms; Industry Terms: Not Available to Industry
How to cite: mADAM8 deltaMP in pQCXIP cFLAG was a gift from Zena Werb (Addgene plasmid # 19149 ; http://n2t.net/addgene:19149 ; RRID:Addgene_19149)
